Addgene plasmid #110652: UPATrap-VC-ORF1
Purpose: transposon containing BiFC VC cassette
Depositing lab: Chris Lord. Depositing organization: Institute of Cancer Research. Publication: Coupling bimolecular PARylation biosensors with genetic screens to identify PARylation targets. Krastev DB, Pettitt SJ, Campbell J, Song F, Tanos BE, Stoynov SS, Ashworth A, Lord CJ. Nat Commun. 2018 May 22;9(1):2016. doi: 10.1038/s41467-018-04466-4. PubMed 29789535.
Backbone
  Vector backbone: pUPATrap-TMat-02
  Backbone manufacturer: Genbank AB673347
  Vector type: Mammalian Expression
Growth in bacteria
  Bacterial resistance: Ampicillin, 100 μg/mL
  Growth temperature: 37°C
  Growth strain: DH5alpha
  Copy number: Unknown
Gene/Insert
  Gene/Insert name: Venus C-terminus cassette
  Species: H. sapiens (human)
  Cloning method: Gibson Cloning
  Sequencing primers: 5′ unknown
Terms and licenses: Academic/Nonprofit Terms; Industry Terms: Not Available to Industry
How to cite: UPATrap-VC-ORF1 was a gift from Chris Lord (Addgene plasmid # 110652 ; http://n2t.net/addgene:110652 ; RRID:Addgene_110652)
