[The description below was written by a language model from this plasmid's Addgene catalogue record and pLannotate feature annotations shown in this document.]
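Description:
UPATrap-VC-ORF1 is a mammalian gene-trap transposon plasmid built by Gibson cloning on the pUPATrap-TMat-02 backbone, carrying a bimolecular fluorescence complementation (BiFC) cassette based on the C-terminal fragment of Venus. The bacterial portion is pBluescript-like. It has a high-copy ColE1/pUC origin, an f1 origin, remnants of the lac promoter/operator and lacZα region, flanking T3 and T7 promoters, and β-lactamase for ampicillin selection in E. coli. The annotation does not identify the transposon terminal repeats, so the transposon family cannot be stated from the record.

The trapping unit begins with a splice acceptor from the human Bcl-2 intron 2/exon 3 junction. This is followed by an HA epitope fragment and the VC155 fragment of mVenus, then by a stack of polyadenylation signals (two bGH and two partial hGH). After insertion into an intron, an upstream endogenous exon should splice into the cassette, giving a truncated host protein fused to HA-VC155. The "ORF1" in the name presumably denotes one of the reading-frame versions, although the record does not say so. The cassette is bracketed by loxP and lox5171 sites in opposing orientation, separated by short thymidine kinase-derived spacers. This FLEx-type arrangement permits Cre-mediated inversion, and outer minimal FRT sites are also present for FLP-mediated recombination.

Downstream lies a NeoR/KanR coding sequence followed by a mouse Hprt fragment, presumably for G418 selection of insertions. Its promoter is not annotated. According to the associated publication title, such constructs were used in genetic screens with PARylation biosensors, in which a partner Venus fragment would reconstitute fluorescence with tagged endogenous proteins.
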