Features (pLannotate 1.2.2; 29 found; start..end, strand, type, name):
     20..124     +  promoter       AmpR promoter: bla
    125..985     +  CDS            AmpR: β-lactamase; bla; confers resistance to ampicillin, carbenicillin, and related antibiotics
   1156..1744    +  rep_origin     ori: high-copy-number ColE1/pMB1/pBR322/pUC origin of replication
   1927..2019    +  CDS            lacI (fragment): lac repressor; lacI; The lac repressor binds to the lac operator to inhibit transcription in E. coli. This inhibition can be relieved by adding lactose or isopropyl-β-D-thiogalactopyranoside (IPTG).
   2032..2053    +  protein_bind   CAP binding site: CAP binding activates transcription in the presence of cAMP. E. coli catabolite activator protein
   2068..2098    +  promoter       lac promoter: promoter for the E. coli lac operon
   2106..2122    +  protein_bind   lac operator: The lac repressor binds to the lac operator to inhibit transcription in E. coli. This inhibition can be relieved by adding lactose or isopropyl-β-D-thiogalactopyranoside (IPTG). lac repressor encoded by lacI
   2167..2185    +  promoter       T3 promoter: promoter for bacteriophage T3 RNA polymerase
   2212..2238    +  misc_feature   MCS (fragment): pBluescript multiple cloning site
   2511..2544    +  protein_bind   FRT (minimal): supports FLP-mediated excision but not integration (Turan and Bode, 2011) FLP recombinase from the Saccharomyces cerevisiae 2μ plasmid
   2756..2789    +  protein_bind   loxP: Cre-mediated recombination occurs in the 8-bp core sequence (GCATACAT). Cre recombinase
   2790..2963    -  CDS            ΔTK (fragment): truncated herpes simplex virus thymidine kinase (Salomon et al., 1995) confers sensitivity to nucleoside analogs such as acyclovir or ganciclovir
   2966..2999    +  protein_bind   lox5171: Cre-mediated recombination occurs in the 8-bp core sequence (GTACACAT). lox5171 sites are compatible with each other, but incompatible with loxP or loxN sites (Lee and Saito, 1988). Cre recombinase
   3007..3260    +  misc_feature   Bcl-2 SA (fragment): splice acceptor site from the intron 2/exon 3 junction of the human Bcl-2 gene (Seto et al., 1988)
   3262..3288    +  CDS            3xHA (fragment): three tandem HA epitope tags
   3391..3642    +  CDS            VC155: C-terminal fragment of mVenus for use in bimolecular fluorescence complementation (BiFC) (Kodama and Hu, 2010)
   3673..3897    +  polyA_signal   bGH poly(A) signal: bovine growth hormone polyadenylation signal
   3924..4148    +  polyA_signal   bGH poly(A) signal: bovine growth hormone polyadenylation signal
   4190..4480    +  polyA_signal   hGH poly(A) signal (fragment): human growth hormone polyadenylation signal
   4511..4808    +  polyA_signal   hGH poly(A) signal (fragment): human growth hormone polyadenylation signal
   4816..4849    -  protein_bind   loxP: Cre-mediated recombination occurs in the 8-bp core sequence (GCATACAT). Cre recombinase
   4851..5020    -  CDS            ΔTK (fragment): truncated herpes simplex virus thymidine kinase (Salomon et al., 1995) confers sensitivity to nucleoside analogs such as acyclovir or ganciclovir
   5024..5057    -  protein_bind   lox5171: Cre-mediated recombination occurs in the 8-bp core sequence (GTACACAT). lox5171 sites are compatible with each other, but incompatible with loxP or loxN sites (Lee and Saito, 1988). Cre recombinase
   5103..5136    -  protein_bind   FRT (minimal): supports FLP-mediated excision but not integration (Turan and Bode, 2011) FLP recombinase from the Saccharomyces cerevisiae 2μ plasmid
   5892..6695    +  CDS            NeoR/KanR: aminoglycoside phosphotransferase from Tn5; aph(3')-II (or nptII); confers resistance to neomycin, kanamycin, and G418 (Geneticin®)
   6797..6865    +  CDS            Hprt1 (fragment): HPRT_MUSSP - Also known as Hprt. Experimental evidence at protein level: Swiss-Prot protein existence level 1. Converts guanine to guanosine monophosphate, and hypoxanthine to inosine monophosphate. Transfers the 5-phosphoribosyl group from 5- phosphoribosylpyrophosphate onto the purine. Plays a central role in the generation of purine nucleotides through the purine salvage pathway (By similarity). From Mus spretus (Western Mediterranean mouse) (Algerian mouse).
   7496..7514    -  promoter       T7 promoter: promoter for bacteriophage T7 RNA polymerase
   7522..7677    +  CDS            lacZα (fragment): LacZα fragment of β-galactosidase; lacZ fragment
   7682..8136    +  rep_origin     f1 ori (sequence partly withheld): f1 bacteriophage origin of replication; arrow indicates direction of (+) strand synthesis
>Addgene plasmid #110652 | UPATrap-VC-ORF1 | addgene full sequence | sequence record 363848 | Addgene NGS Result
CACTTTTCGGGGAAATGTGCGCGGAACCCCTATTTGTTTATTTTTCTAAATACATTCAAATATGTATCCG
CTCATGAGACAATAACCCTGATAAATGCTTCAATAATATTGAAAAAGGAAGAGTATGAGTATTCAACATT
TCCGTGTCGCCCTTATTCCCTTTTTTGCGGCATTTTGCCTTCCTGTTTTTGCTCACCCAGAAACGCTGGT
GAAAGTAAAAGATGCTGAAGATCAGTTGGGTGCACGAGTGGGTTACATCGAACTGGATCTCAACAGCGGT
AAGATCCTTGAGAGTTTTCGCCCCGAAGAACGTTTTCCAATGATGAGCACTTTTAAAGTTCTGCTATGTG
GCGCGGTATTATCCCGTATTGACGCCGGGCAAGAGCAACTCGGTCGCCGCATACACTATTCTCAGAATGA
CTTGGTTGAGTACTCACCAGTCACAGAAAAGCATCTTACGGATGGCATGACAGTAAGAGAATTATGCAGT
GCTGCCATAACCATGAGTGATAACACTGCGGCCAACTTACTTCTGACAACGATCGGAGGACCGAAGGAGC
TAACCGCTTTTTTGCACAACATGGGGGATCATGTAACTCGCCTTGATCGTTGGGAACCGGAGCTGAATGA
AGCCATACCAAACGACGAGCGTGACACCACGATGCCTGTAGCAATGGCAACAACGTTGCGCAAACTATTA
ACTGGCGAACTACTTACTCTAGCTTCCCGGCAACAATTAATAGACTGGATGGAGGCGGATAAAGTTGCAG
GACCACTTCTGCGCTCGGCCCTTCCGGCTGGCTGGTTTATTGCTGATAAATCTGGAGCCGGTGAGCGTGG
GTCTCGCGGTATCATTGCAGCACTGGGGCCAGATGGTAAGCCCTCCCGTATCGTAGTTATCTACACGACG
GGGAGTCAGGCAACTATGGATGAACGAAATAGACAGATCGCTGAGATAGGTGCCTCACTGATTAAGCATT
GGTAACTGTCAGACCAAGTTTACTCATATATACTTTAGATTGATTTAAAACTTCATTTTTAATTTAAAAG
GATCTAGGTGAAGATCCTTTTTGATAATCTCATGACCAAAATCCCTTAACGTGAGTTTTCGTTCCACTGA
GCGTCAGACCCCGTAGAAAAGATCAAAGGATCTTCTTGAGATCCTTTTTTTCTGCGCGTAATCTGCTGCT
TGCAAACAAAAAAACCACCGCTACCAGCGGTGGTTTGTTTGCCGGATCAAGAGCTACCAACTCTTTTTCC
GAAGGTAACTGGCTTCAGCAGAGCGCAGATACCAAATACTGTTCTTCTAGTGTAGCCGTAGTTAGGCCAC
CACTTCAAGAACTCTGTAGCACCGCCTACATACCTCGCTCTGCTAATCCTGTTACCAGTGGCTGCTGCCA
GTGGCGATAAGTCGTGTCTTACCGGGTTGGACTCAAGACGATAGTTACCGGATAAGGCGCAGCGGTCGGG
CTGAACGGGGGGTTCGTGCACACAGCCCAGCTTGGAGCGAACGACCTACACCGAACTGAGATACCTACAG
CGTGAGCTATGAGAAAGCGCCACGCTTCCCGAAGGGAGAAAGGCGGACAGGTATCCGGTAAGCGGCAGGG
TCGGAACAGGAGAGCGCACGAGGGAGCTTCCAGGGGGAAACGCCTGGTATCTTTATAGTCCTGTCGGGTT
TCGCCACCTCTGACTTGAGCGTCGATTTTTGTGATGCTCGTCAGGGGGGCGGAGCCTATGGAAAAACGCC
AGCAACGCGGCCTTTTTACGGTTCCTGGCCTTTTGCTGGCCTTTTGCTCACATGTTCTTTCCTGCGTTAT
CCCCTGATTCTGTGGATAACCGTATTACCGCCTTTGAGTGAGCTGATACCGCTCGCCGCAGCCGAACGAC
CGAGCGCAGCGAGTCAGTGAGCGAGGAAGCGGAAGAGCGCCCAATACGCAAACCGCCTCTCCCCGCGCGT
TGGCCGATTCATTAATGCAGCTGGCACGACAGGTTTCCCGACTGGAAAGCGGGCAGTGAGCGCAACGCAA
TTAATGTGAGTTAGCTCACTCATTAGGCACCCCAGGCTTTACACTTTATGCTTCCGGCTCGTATGTTGTG
TGGAATTGTGAGCGGATAACAATTTCACACAGGAAACAGCTATGACCATGATTACGCCAAGCGCGCAATT
AACCCTCACTAAAGGGAACAAAAGCTGGAGCTCCAGCTAGCTGGCGGCGGCTCTAGAACTAGTGGATCTG
CTGGGCTTGCTGAAGGTAGGGGGTCAAGAACCAGAGGTGTAAAGTACTTGAGTAATTTTACTTGATTACT
GTACTTAAGTATTATTTTTGGGGATTTTTACTTTACTTGAGTACAATTAAAAATCAATACTTTTACTTTT
ACTTAATTACATTTTTTTAGAAAAAAAAGTACTTTTTACTCCTTACAATTTTATTTACAGTCAAAAAGTA
CTTATTTTTTGGAGATCACTTGGGCCCGGCTCGATCTCCGCGGCCGCATGATCGATTGCCGAAGTTCCTA
TTCTCTAGAAAGTATAGGAACTTCGGCATCGGCATCAATTCATCATCGGATATTTGCATCGCAATATCAA
TCCATTGCCCGGATGGCCGGATGATCGATGGCGGATGCCATGCGATGGATCGGAAATCGCATCCATTCCG
GCCGAAGTTCCTATTCTTCAAATAGTATAGGAACTTCGGCGAATTCGGAATCATTGGCAATGCCATCCAT
CGGATTTGATGCCATGCAATTCCGGATAACTTCGTATAGCATACATTATACGAAGTTATCCGAAAGCTGT
CCCCAATCCTCCCACCACGACCCGCCGCACTGCAGATACCGCACCGTATTGGCAAGTAGCCCGTAAACGC
GGCGAATCGCAGCCAGCATAGCCAGGTCCAGCCGCTCGCCGGGGCGCTGGCGTTTGGCCAGGCGGTCGAT
GTGTCTGTCCTCCGGAAGGGCCCGGATAACTTCGTATAGTACACATTATACGAAGTTATCCGGGATCTGC
TGTATCTCTAAGATGGCTGGCACGTAAAGAGGGTCTCAATAAATATGCCTTGAATTAATGAAAACAGTGG
TTTCTGAATCATGGCCTCCAAAGAGCATTTGCCTTTTCCCCTCTCACCCTTCTGAAGGTGCCCAGGCTGC
CCTGGCAGGATGCCTCTTTCTCTGTGGGGTGGCATTCTCTGCTCTCTCTCTAATACTCTTTCTTTTTCTT
CCCTCCTCTCCCCCAACTGCAGGATGCCTTTGTGGAACTGCTACCCATACGATGTTCCAGATTACGCTCT
TATGGCCATGGAGGCCCGAATTCGGTCGACCGAGATCTCTCGAGGTACCCGTCCGGCGTGCAAAATCCCG
AACGACCTGAAACAGAAAGTCATGAACCACGACAAGCAGAAGAACGGCATCAAGGCCAACTTCAAGATCC
GCCACAACATCGAGGACGGCGGCGTGCAGCTCGCCGACCACTACCAGCAGAACACCCCCATCGGCGACGG
CCCCGTGCTGCTGCCCGACAACCACTACCTGAGCTACCAGTCCAAACTGAGCAAAGACCCCAACGAGAAG
CGCGATCACATGGTCCTGCTGGAGTTCGTGACCGCCGCCGGGATCACTCTCGGCATGGACGAGCTGTACA
AGTAAAGCGCCAGCACAGTGGTCGAGCCTCGACTGTGCCTTCTAGTTGCCAGCCATCTGTTGTTTGCCCC
TCCCCCGTGCCTTCCTTGACCCTGGAAGGTGCCACTCCCACTGTCCTTTCCTAATAAAATGAGGAAATTG
CATCGCATTGTCTGAGTAGGTGTCATTCTATTCTGGGGGGTGGGGTGGGGCAGGACAGCAAGGGGGAGGA
TTGGGAAGACAATAGCAGGCATGCTGGGGATGCGGTGGGCTCTATGGCTTCTGAGGCGGAAAGCTAGACT
CGACTGTGCCTTCTAGTTGCCAGCCATCTGTTGTTTGCCCCTCCCCCGTGCCTTCCTTGACCCTGGAAGG
TGCCACTCCCACTGTCCTTTCCTAATAAAATGAGGAAATTGCATCGCATTGTCTGAGTAGGTGTCATTCT
ATTCTGGGGGGTGGGGTGGGGCAGGACAGCAAGGGGGAGGATTGGGAAGACAATAGCAGGCATGCTGGGG
ATGCGGTGGGCTCTATGGCTTCTGAGGCGGAAAGCTTCAGCGATGGCTTCTAGCTGCCCGGGTGGCATCC
CTGTGACCCCTCCCCAGTGCCTCTTCTGGCCCTGGAAGTTGCCACTCCAGTGCCCACCAGCCTTGTCCTA
ATAAAATTAAGTTGCATCATTTTGTCTGACTAGGTGTCCTTCTATAATATTATGGGGTGGAGGGGGGTGG
TATGGAGCAAGGGGCAAGTTGGGAAGACAACCTGTAGGGCCTGCGGGGTCTATTGGGAACCAAGCTGGAG
TGCAGTGGCACAATCTTGGCTCACTGCAATCTCCGCCTCCTGGGTTCAAGCGATTCTCCTGCCTCAGCCT
TCTAGCTTCAGCGATGGCTTCTAGCTGCCCGGGTGGCATCCCTGTGACCCCTCCCCAGTGCCTCTTCTGG
CCCTGGAAGTTGCCACTCCAGTGCCCACCAGCCTTGTCCTAATAAAATTAAGTTGCATCATTTTGTCTGA
CTAGGTGTCCTTCTATAATATTATGGGGTGGAGGGGGGTGGTATGGAGCAAGGGGCAAGTTGGGAAGACA
ACCTGTAGGGCCTGCGGGGTCTATTGGGAACCAAGCTGGAGTGCAGTGGCACAATCTTGGCTCACTGCAA
TCTCCGCCTCCTGGGTTCAAGCGATTCTCCTGCCTCAGCCTCCCGAGTCGAGCGGATAACTTCGTATAAT
GTATGCTATACGAAGTTATCCGCGCCAGGTCGCAGATCGTCGGTATGGAGCCGGGGGTGGTGACGTGGGT
CTGGACCATCCCGGAGGTAAGTTGCAGCAGGGCGTCCCGGCAGCCGGCGGGCGATTGGTCGTAATCCAGG
ATAAAGACGTGCATGGAACGGAGGCGTTTGGCCAAGACGTCCAAGGCCCACGGATAACTTCGTATAATGT
GTACTATACGAAGTTATCCGATCGATATCCATCCCAAATATGCGATGGATGGATCGGATGCCGAAGTTCC
TATACTTTCTAGAGAATAGGAACTTCGGCATTGCGGCCGCAAATAGATCCATCCAATGAAGCTTGGGCTG
AACATCGAGCGCCAGGGCTCCGTAAAGCTACTAGAGCACAGGCGGTGCCCCAACGTCCTGGGGCCTCTCC
ACTAATAACGGCTACTTCCAATTGATTGGACGCGCCATCTTGCCTGCCTTATGCATATTCAGCGGTGAAC
TGAATATTCATGAACGAGGCCCGTCCCGTCCCTCCCTCCTTCCCCCCACCCCCGGAACCCGCTCCGGAGG
ACCCGAAGGGCCCCGCCTTCATTACCGATGCGTAGGACAAACCATTTTCCCGATGTGTGTGGGGGGATAC
TAATGAGAGACTTTAGCTGAAAATGAGCCTGAACTCCGAAGCTGAGTAAAAATGGCCTAACTTTATCCTC
CGTTCTGTAAGTCCTCGGTTTGAGTGCACGGGAAACCCGAAAGGAGGACGACAGGACCAGGAACATTCTC
CTCCTCCTGTCGCGTCAGAAAGAACACCCAACCAGGGAGCCGGAGCCCTAGCGTCAACAACTCCGCCGCG
CGCGCTCCGTGTAGGCCGGTGCGGGCGGCCCCGTAGCGCAAGGGAGGGCGGGAAAGGAAGGGGCGGGACA
CAAGGGCGAATCTATAAAGGGCGTCACTCAGCCAGTTCTCTCCTCAGAAGCGCCGAGAGCGCGACCGGGA
CGGTTGGAGAAGAAGGTGGCTCCCGGAAGGGGGAGAGACAAACTGCCGTAACCTCTGCCGTTCAGGATCC
GTGCAGCCAATATGGGATCGGCCATTGAACAAGATGGATTGCACGCAGGTTCTCCGGCCGCTTGGGTGGA
GAGGCTATTCGGCTATGACTGGGCACAACAGACAATCGGCTGCTCTGATGCCGCCGTGTTCCGGCTGTCA
GCGCAGGGGCGCCCGGTTCTTTTTGTCAAGACCGACCTGTCCGGTGCCCTGAATGAACTGCAGGACGAGG
CAGCGCGGCTATCGTGGCTGGCCACGACGGGCGTTCCTTGCGCAGCTGTGCTCGACGTTGTCACTGAAGC
GGGAAGGGACTGGCTGCTATTGGGCGAAGTGCCGGGGCAGGATCTCCTGTCATCTCACCTTGCTCCTGCC
GAGAAAGTATCCATCATGGCTGATGCAATGCGGCGGCTGCATACGCTTGATCCGGCTACCTGCCCATTCG
ACCACCAAGCGAAACATCGCATCGAGCGAGCACGTACTCGGATGGAAGCCGGTCTTGTCGATCAGGATGA
TCTGGACGAAGAGCATCAGGGGCTCGCGCCAGCCGAACTGTTCGCCAGGCTCAAGGCGCGCATGCCCGAC
GGCGATGATCTCGTCGTGACCCATGGCGATGCCTGCTTGCCGAATATCATGGTGGAAAATGGCCGCTTTT
CTGGATTCATCGACTGTGGCCGGCTGGGTGTGGCGGACCGCTATCAGGACATAGCGTTGGCTACCCGTGA
TATTGCTGAAGAGCTTGGCGGCGAATGGGCTGACCGCTTCCTCGTGCTTTACGGTATCGCCGCTCCCGAT
TCGCAGCGCATCGCCTTCTATCGCCTTCTTGACGAGTTCTTCTGACCACCGGTGACGCATGGCCAATCGC
ATCATGGATTCCATCCGATGCGAATCGCATCCATGGATGCGCCAATCGGATTCCATGCGATGCCATTTCC
GATGCGGGATCCGAAATTCCAGACAAGTTTGTTGTTGGATATGCCCTCGACTACAACGAGTACTTCAGGA
ATTTGCAGGTAAGTAATGCTTTTTTTTTTCTCGCTCTCATTTTTCAAAAACCCACATAAAAATTGAGGAA
AGGGAAGAATTGTTTTCTCCTTCCAGCACCTCGTAATTTGACCCGACTGATGGTTCCCATTAGTCACATA
AAGCTGTAGTCAAGTACAGACGTCGAATTCGCCGAAGTTCCTATACTATTTGAAGAATAGGAACTTCGGC
CTCGAGCATGCATCATATCCATCGCAATCGCATCCCCATTCAATTCACATCGCATATCCGATGCCGATAT
GGCATCGGCATTGCCATCCAATCCTGATCAATCCATATATGATGATATATATATGATGATATATATATAT
TTGGGCATTGCGCGATGATCAATCAAAATCCATCCGAATGGATCCATGCGGATCATCGCATCCATTGCGA
TAAAGGATCTTTCTTGCTTTTACTTTTACTTCCTTAATACTCAAGTACAATTTTAATGGAGTACTTTTTT
ACTTTTACTCAAGTAAGATTCTAGCCAGATACTTTTACTTTTAATTGAGTAAAATTTTCCCTAAGTACTT
GTACTTTCACTTGAGTAAAATTTTTGAGTACTTTTTACACCTCTGTCAAGAACCATATGCCGGTACCCAA
TTCGCCCTATAGTGAGTCGTATTACGCGCGCTCACTGGCCGTCGTTTTACAACGTCGTGACTGGGAAAAC
CCTGGCGTTACCCAACTTAATCGCCTTGCAGCACATCCCCCTTTCGCCAGCTGGCGTAATAGCGAAGAGG
CCCGCACCGATCGCCCTTCCCAACAGTTGCGCAGCCTGAATGGCGAATGGG
[59 nt withheld, positions 7682-7740]
ACCACACCCGCC
[52 nt withheld, positions 7753-7804]
C
[91 nt withheld, positions 7806-7896]
A
[49 nt withheld, positions 7898-7946]
CCTTTGACGTTGGAGTCCACGTTCTTT
[37 nt withheld, positions 7974-8010]
ACCCTATCTCGGTCTATTCTTTTGATTTATAAGGGATTTTGCCGATTTCGGCCTATTGGTTAAAAAATGA
GCTGATTTAACAAAAATTTAACGCGAATTTTAACAAAATATTAACGCTTACAATTTAGGTGG
